Addgene plasmid #127897: Mouse 3' Hp1a AID GFP PuroR
Purpose: HDR (donor) Plasmid for Inserting AID-GFP-2A-Puro into the 3' end of the Mouse Hp1a Gene
Depositing lab: Mark Groudine. Depositing organization: Fred Hutchinson Cancer Center.
Backbone
  Vector backbone: pBSK
  Vector type: Donor plasmid
  Selectable markers: Puromycin
Growth in bacteria
  Bacterial resistance: Ampicillin, 100 μg/mL
  Growth temperature: 37°C
  Growth strain: DH5alpha
  Copy number: Unknown
Gene/Insert
  Gene/Insert name: Hp1a (alt names: Cbx5; Heterochromatin Protein 1A)
  Species: M. musculus (mouse), A. thaliana (mustard weed)
  Insert size (bp): 2097
  Mutation: Inserting GFP AID 2A Puro into mouse 3' Hp1a
  GenBank ID: NC_000081.6
  Entrez Gene: Cbx5 (a.k.a. 2610029O15Rik, HP1, Hp1a, Hp1alpha)
  Tag / fusion protein: GFP, AID, PuroR
  Cloning method: Gibson Cloning
  Sequencing primers: 5′ tgctgcaaggcgattaagttgg
Terms and licenses: Academic/Nonprofit Terms; Industry Terms: Not Available to Industry
How to cite: Mouse 3' Hp1a AID GFP PuroR was a gift from Mark Groudine (Addgene plasmid # 127897 ; http://n2t.net/addgene:127897 ; RRID:Addgene_127897)
