[The description below was written by a language model from this plasmid's Addgene catalogue record and pLannotate feature annotations shown in this document.]
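Description:
Mouse 3' Hp1a AID GFP PuroR is a homology-directed repair donor plasmid built on the pBluescript-type pBSK backbone and designed to knock an AID-GFP-2A-Puro cassette into the 3' end of the mouse Hp1a (Cbx5, heterochromatin protein 1 alpha) gene. It is propagated in E. coli through a high-copy ColE1/pUC origin with ampicillin selection from the bla gene. It also retains standard backbone elements: an f1 phage origin, lacZα and lac promoter/operator remnants, and T7 and T3 promoters flanking what is left of the multiple cloning site into which the donor was assembled by Gibson cloning.

The payload begins with genomic sequence that includes an annotated fragment of the Cbx5 coding region (matched by the annotation tool to the human orthologue, though the record specifies mouse). This is followed in the same orientation by Arabidopsis IAA17, the auxin-inducible degron, then mammalian codon-optimised superfolder GFP, and then the puromycin N-acetyltransferase gene. The 2A peptide named in the record is not separately annotated but would fall in the short gap between GFP and PuroR. No mammalian promoter is annotated, consistent with a design in which expression depends on in-frame integration at the endogenous locus. Correctly targeted cells would then produce HP1α-AID-GFP under native regulation and a separate puromycin resistance protein for selection. About 1 kb of unannotated sequence on each side of the cassette presumably corresponds to the homology arms. The nuclease or guide RNA used for targeting is not stated. Such alleles are typically used to visualise the protein and, in cells expressing the TIR1 auxin receptor, to deplete it rapidly on auxin addition.
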