Features (pLannotate 1.2.2; 17 found; start..end, strand, type, name):
     27..45      +  promoter       T7 promoter: promoter for bacteriophage T7 RNA polymerase
     54..119     -  misc_feature   MCS (fragment): pBluescript multiple cloning site
    961..1098    +  CDS            CBX5 (fragment): CBX5_HUMAN - Also known as HP1A. Experimental evidence at protein level: Swiss-Prot protein existence level 1. Component of heterochromatin that recognizes and binds histone H3 tails methylated at 'Lys-9' (H3K9me), leading to epigenetic repression. In contrast, it is excluded from chromatin when 'Tyr-41' of histone H3 is phosphorylated (H3Y41ph). Can interact with lamin-B receptor (LBR). This interaction can contribute to the association of the heterochromatin with the inner nuclear membrane. Involved in the formation of functional kinetochore through interaction with MIS12 complex proteins. F
   1147..1824    +  CDS            IAA17: IAA17_ARATH - Also known as AXR3. Experimental evidence at protein level: Swiss-Prot protein existence level 1. Aux/IAA proteins are short-lived transcriptional factors that function as repressors of early auxin response genes at low auxin concentrations. Repression is thought to result from the interaction with auxin response factors (ARFs), proteins that bind to the auxin- responsive promoter element (AuxRE). Formation of heterodimers with ARF proteins may alter their ability to modulate early auxin response genes expression. From Arabidopsis thaliana (Mouse-ear cress).
   1831..2544    +  CDS            superfolder GFP: GFP variant that folds robustly even when fused to poorly folded proteins (Pédelacq et al., 2006) mammalian codon-optimized
   2620..3216    +  CDS            PuroR: puromycin N-acetyltransferase; pac from Streptomyces alboniger; confers resistance to puromycin
   4217..4252    -  misc_feature   MCS (fragment): pBluescript multiple cloning site
   4265..4283    -  promoter       T3 promoter: promoter for bacteriophage T3 RNA polymerase
   4328..4344    -  protein_bind   lac operator: The lac repressor binds to the lac operator to inhibit transcription in E. coli. This inhibition can be relieved by adding lactose or isopropyl-β-D-thiogalactopyranoside (IPTG). lac repressor encoded by lacI
   4352..4382    -  promoter       lac promoter: promoter for the E. coli lac operon
   4397..4418    -  protein_bind   CAP binding site: CAP binding activates transcription in the presence of cAMP. E. coli catabolite activator protein
   4431..4523    -  CDS            lacI (fragment): lac repressor; lacI; The lac repressor binds to the lac operator to inhibit transcription in E. coli. This inhibition can be relieved by adding lactose or isopropyl-β-D-thiogalactopyranoside (IPTG).
   4706..5294    -  rep_origin     ori: high-copy-number ColE1/pMB1/pBR322/pUC origin of replication
   5465..6325    -  CDS            AmpR: β-lactamase; bla; confers resistance to ampicillin, carbenicillin, and related antibiotics
   6326..6430    -  promoter       AmpR promoter: bla
   6483..6911    -  rep_origin     f1 ori (sequence partly withheld): f1 bacteriophage origin of replication; arrow indicates direction of (+) strand synthesis
   6916..19      -  CDS            lacZα (fragment) (across the origin): LacZα fragment of β-galactosidase; lacZ fragment
>Addgene plasmid #127897 | Mouse 3' Hp1a AID GFP PuroR | addgene full sequence | sequence record 250990 | Addgene NGS Result
GTAAAACGACGGCCAGTGAGCGCGCGTAATACGACTCACTATAGGGCGAATTGGGTACCGGGCCCCCCCT
CGAGGTCGACGGTATCGATAAGCTTGATATCGAATTCCTGCAGCCCGGGTATTGTGTTATAATAACCATA
TTTGGGTAAAAAAATTTGGGGTAGAAAAATTGTATTACTACTACCTAAATATCTATTTGTATAGAACTAA
ATCATTTATGTAAGATCATGAGTCTATGACTACGGGATAAGAGCTAAGTAAAGCTTCCATCACTGAGGGT
CAGGGTCACCGAATGATAGAGAAATTAATTTCCACAAAAGGCATCAAACTTAATGCTAAATAAAGCATAA
ATTACTTTATCAGAGATAGTGACTTATAGAAGAAAGTGGAATACGCTCATCCTTCTGCTGTCCTTTCCTG
ACAGGGTCTCATGTAGCTCAGGCTGTCCTTGAACTCAATAAGGAGTCCAGAATATTAAATTCCTATCCCC
ATCTCCCTAGGACTGGCTTTTTCCTCCCCCTATTTCCTTTTCTTTTCTCCCTTCCCATTTTCTTTTAAGA
TTTATTTCTTATGTCATTAAATGCTGCATATATGTGTTCTGCCTGAATATATAAATGTGCACCATGTGTA
TGCAGTGCTTGCAGAGGCATTGGATCCCCTGGAACTAACATTACAGGCAGTTTGTGTGGTACCATGTAGG
TGCTGGAAACTGAGCCCGGGTCCTCTGTAAGAACAGCCATCTCTTCAGCTCTTTCTTTCTTCCTCTGTAA
GAACAGCCATCTCTTCAGCTCTTTCTTTCTTGTTTATTTTTTGATACTGATGATCAAATAGAGAAGATGT
ACCACTGAGTTACACCTCCAGCCCTGTAAAGACCCTTTCTACTTTGAGATCGAACCAGCTAACCTCAGAC
AGTGACACTGACAGATTGCCTCAGTTTCATGTCTCCTAAGTCTTACACCCTTTCTTTCCAGGAAAGACAC
AGATGAAGCTGACCTGGTTCTTGCAAAAGAAGCTAACGTGAAGTGTCCACAGATTGTGATAGCATTTTAT
GAAGAGAGACTGACGTGGCACGCATATCCAGAGGATGCGGAAAACAAAGAAAAAGAAAGCGCGAAGAGCG
GATCCGGAGGGTCTGGAGGCTCTGGCAGCGTGGAACTGAACCTGCGCGAGACAGAGCTGTGCCTGGGACT
GCCTGGCGGCGATACAGTGGCTCCTGTGACCGGCAACAAGAGAGGCTTCAGCGAGACAGTGGACCTGAAG
CTGAACCTGAACAACGAGCCCGCCAACAAAGAGGGCAGCACCACCCACGACGTCGTGACCTTCGACAGCA
AAGAGAAGTCCGCCTGCCCCAAGGACCCCGCCAAGCCTCCTGCTAAAGCTCAGGTCGTGGGATGGCCTCC
CGTGCGGAGCTACAGAAAGAACGTGATGGTGTCCTGCCAGAAGTCCTCTGGCGGCCCTGAGGCTGCCGCC
TTCGTGAAAGTGTCTATGGATGGCGCCCCTTACCTGAGAAAGATCGACCTGAGAATGTACAAGAGCTACG
ACGAGCTGAGCAACGCCCTGAGCAACATGTTCAGCAGCTTCACAATGGGCAAGCACGGCGGCGAGGAAGG
CATGATCGACTTCATGAACGAGCGGAAGCTGATGGACCTCGTGAACAGCTGGGACTACGTGCCCAGCTAC
GAGGACAAGGACGGCGACTGGATGCTCGTGGGAGATGTGCCCTGGCCCATGTTCGTGGACACATGCAAGA
GACTGAGACTGATGAAGGGCAGCGACGCCATCGGCCTGGCCCCCAGAGCTATGGAAAAGTGCAAGAGCAG
AGCCGCTAGCGTGAGCAAGGGCGAGGAGCTGTTCACCGGGGTGGTGCCCATCCTGGTCGAGCTGGACGGC
GACGTAAACGGCCACAAGTTCAGCGTGCGCGGCGAGGGCGAGGGCGATGCCACCAACGGCAAGCTGACCC
TGAAGTTCATCTGCACCACCGGCAAGCTGCCCGTGCCCTGGCCCACCCTCGTGACCACCCTGACCTACGG
CGTGCAGTGCTTCAGCCGCTACCCCGACCACATGAAGCAGCACGACTTCTTCAAGTCCGCCATGCCCGAA
GGCTACGTCCAGGAGCGCACCATCACCTTCAAGGACGACGGCACCTACAAGACCCGCGCCGAGGTGAAGT
TCGAGGGCGACACCCTGGTGAACCGCATCGAGCTGAAGGGCATCGACTTCAAGGAGGACGGCAACATCCT
GGGGCACAAGCTGGAGTACAACTTCAACAGCCACAACGTCTATATCACCGCCGACAAGCAGAAGAACGGC
ATCAAGGCCAACTTCAAGATCCGCCACAACGTGGAGGACGGCAGCGTGCAGCTCGCCGACCACTACCAGC
AGAACACCCCCATCGGCGACGGCCCCGTGCTGCTGCCCGACAACCACTACCTGAGCACCCAGTCCAAGCT
GAGCAAAGACCCCAACGAGAAGCGCGATCACATGGTCCTGCTGGAGTTCGTGACCGCCGCCGGGATCACT
CACGGCATGGACGAGCTGTACAAGGGATCTGGAGAGGGAAGAGGAAGCCTGCTGACCTGTGGAGATGTGG
AAGAGAATCCTGGACCTGGTACCATGGCCACCGAGTACAAGCCCACGGTGCGCCTCGCCACCCGCGACGA
CGTCCCCCGGGCCGTACGCACCCTCGCCGCCGCGTTCGCCGACTACCCCGCCACGCGCCACACCGTGGAC
CCGGACCGCCACATCGAGCGGGTCACCGAGCTGCAAGAACTCTTCCTCACGCGCGTCGGGCTCGACATCG
GCAAGGTGTGGGTCGCGGACGACGGCGCCGCGGTGGCGGTCTGGACCACGCCGGAGAGCGTCGAAGCGGG
GGCGGTGTTCGCCGAGATCGGCTCGCGCATGGCCGAGTTGAGCGGTTCCCGGCTGGCCGCGCAGCAACAG
ATGGAAGGCCTCCTGGCGCCGCACCGGCCCAAGGAGCCCGCGTGGTTCCTGGCCACCGTCGGCGTCTCGC
CCGACCACCAGGGCAAGGGTCTGGGCAGCGCCGTCGTGCTCCCCGGAGTGGAGGCGGCCGAGCGCGCTGG
GGTGCCCGCCTTCCTGGAGACCTCCGCGCCCCGCAACCTCCCCTTCTACGAGCGGCTCGGCTTCACCGTC
ACCGCCGACGTCGAGGTGCCCGAAGGACCGCGCACCTGGTGCATGACCCGCAAGCCCGGTGCCTGATAAA
GGAGGAGGCAGTCTCTGTCGTTTCTCTTTGTATATAATACCTTTACTTTCCTGCCTCCTCTCTCTCCTCC
CACCCCTTTCCATCCTAAACGCATCCATAAACCACTGCGCTCATCACTGTGCTCCACGGGGGAGATGCTG
GTATTGGTTCTCCTGTAATATAACTGATGATCTGATTCCTAAGTGTAGCTCTGTGAACGTCAGGCATTAC
GTCATTCACATGCTGTGTGGTTCCCATAGTGTTCTCTTTCACCCTGATCTTTTCCTTCTGTTCCCCTGTA
ACTTTTTAATCACCTTAGAGTCATGATCTTTGGGGTTGGTTGCTTTGGGAGATTTTATTATGACGATGAC
TTCAGTTTCTTGATTGTTATTAGATTATATTGATGACCAGCTGGCCTTTGTTTTGACATACTGGCATAGA
AAGGATATTGTCCATCTATTTAGAAAACTATTAAGGGCAACCTACCTGTTGTGTCTTTTCCGATCTCATT
TAGCTCTGCCAGGAGAATACAGGGTCCCTGGTGTGGTCTTGGGCCGCTCCTGACTATCCTCACATACCCT
CCCATAACAATTCAGTTCTCTTAGGGCTTGAAACTTCACATTTAAATCTGTCAAGGCGCTCTGTTTAGCC
CTCACACTTTCTTGGCCTTGTTACTTTCAATCCCTGATTCTGCTTCTGTAAAGTGGTATCAATTTGTTAT
TAAATGACAAGATTAACTGTGGAGTCTGTAAGCTGTAGTGCAGGAAGATAATAGGATGGGGCTGGATACA
GTTATCACGTGGTGTGTGTGTATTCTTTCCTTTATCCCTCATATTTAGACTGTATTTATGTAGGTGTGAG
TGATTGCCTGGTGCTTGCTTGTGCCAAGGTGCTGGGCACCCTCTAACCCTGCCAATTTTTATGGCCTCCC
AAAGCATTCCTGTACCAAAGAGGCATCAGCAGATCCATGCCATTCCCTTCCGTGCCATTATTTTAAGTTG
GGAATTTTTGGAGAGGACTAGTTCTAGAGCGGCCGCCACCGCGGTGGAGCTCCAGCTTTTGTTCCCTTTA
GTGAGGGTTAATTGCGCGCTTGGCGTAATCATGGTCATAGCTGTTTCCTGTGTGAAATTGTTATCCGCTC
ACAATTCCACACAACATACGAGCCGGAAGCATAAAGTGTAAAGCCTGGGGTGCCTAATGAGTGAGCTAAC
TCACATTAATTGCGTTGCGCTCACTGCCCGCTTTCCAGTCGGGAAACCTGTCGTGCCAGCTGCATTAATG
AATCGGCCAACGCGCGGGGAGAGGCGGTTTGCGTATTGGGCGCTCTTCCGCTTCCTCGCTCACTGACTCG
CTGCGCTCGGTCGTTCGGCTGCGGCGAGCGGTATCAGCTCACTCAAAGGCGGTAATACGGTTATCCACAG
AATCAGGGGATAACGCAGGAAAGAACATGTGAGCAAAAGGCCAGCAAAAGGCCAGGAACCGTAAAAAGGC
CGCGTTGCTGGCGTTTTTCCATAGGCTCCGCCCCCCTGACGAGCATCACAAAAATCGACGCTCAAGTCAG
AGGTGGCGAAACCCGACAGGACTATAAAGATACCAGGCGTTTCCCCCTGGAAGCTCCCTCGTGCGCTCTC
CTGTTCCGACCCTGCCGCTTACCGGATACCTGTCCGCCTTTCTCCATTCGGGAAGCGTGGCGCTTTCTCA
TAGCTCACGCTGTAGGTATCTCAGTTCGGTGTAGGTCGTTCGCTCCAAGCTGGGCTGTGTGCACGAACCC
CCCGTTCAGCCCGACCGCTGCGCCTTATCCGGTAACTATCGTCTTGAGTCCAACCCGGTAAGACACGACT
TATCGCCACTGGCAGCAGCCACTGGTAACAGGATTAGCAGAGCGAGGTATGTAGGCGGTGCTACAGAGTT
CTTGAAGTGGTGGCCTAACTACGGCTACACTAGAAGAACAGTATTTGGTATCTGCGCTCTGCTGAAGCCA
GTTACCTTCGGAAAAAGAGTTGGTAGCTCTTGATCCGGCAAACAAACCACCGCTGGTAGCGGTGGTTTTT
TTGTTTGCAAGCAGCAGATTACGCGCAGAAAAAAAGGATCTCAAGAAGATCCTTTGATCTTTTCTACGGG
GTCTGACGCTCAGTGGAACGAAAACTCACGTTAAGGGATTTTGGTCATGAGATTATCAAAAAGGATCTTC
ACCTAGATCCTTTTAAATTAAAAATGAAGTTTTAAATCAATCTAAAGTATATATGAGTAAACTTGGTCTG
ACAGTTACCAATGCTTAATCAGTGAGGCACCTATCTCAGCGATCTGTCTATTTCGTTCATCCATAGTTGC
CTGACTCCCCGTCGTGTAGATAACTACGATACGGGAGGGCTTACCATCTGGCCCCAGTGCTGCAATGATA
CCGCGAGACCCACGCTCACCGGCTCCAGATTTATCAGCAATAAACCAGCCAGCCGGAAGGGCCGAGCGCA
GAAGTGGTCCTGCAACTTTATCCGCCTCCATCCAGTCTATTAATTGTTGCCGGGAAGCTAGAGTAAGTAG
TTCGCCAGTTAATAGTTTGCGCAACGTTGTTGCCATTGCTACAGGCATCGTGGTGTCACGCTCGTCGTTT
GGTATGGCTTCATTCAGCTCCGGTTCCCAACGATCAAGGCGAGTTACATGATCCCCCATGTTGTGCAAAA
AAGCGGTTAGCTCCTTCGGTCCTCCGATCGTTGTCAGAAGTAAGTTGGCCGCAGTGTTATCACTCATGGT
TATGGCAGCACTGCATAATTCTCTTACTGTCATGCCATCCGTAAGATGCTTTTCTGTGACTGGTGAGTAC
TCAACCAAGTCATTCTGAGAATAGTGTATGCGGCGACCGAGTTGCTCTTGCCCGGCGTCAATACGGGATA
ATACCGCGCCACATAGCAGAACTTTAAAAGTGCTCATCATTGGAAAACGTTCTTCGGGGCGAAAACTCTC
AAGGATCTTACCGCTGTTGAGATCCAGTTCGATGTAACCCACTCGTGCACCCAACTGATCTTCAGCATCT
TTTACTTTCACCAGCGTTTCTGGGTGAGCAAAAACAGGAAGGCAAAATGCCGCAAAAAAGGGAATAAGGG
CGACACGGAAATGTTGAATACTCATACTCTTCCTTTTTCAATATTATTGAAGCATTTATCAGGGTTATTG
TCTCATGAGCGGATACATATTTGAATGTATTTAGAAAAATAAACAAATAGGGGTTCCGCGCACATTTCCC
CGAAAAGTGCCACCTAAATTGTAAGCGTTAATATTTTGTTAAAATTCGCGTTAAATTTTTGTTAAATCAG
CTCATTTTTTAACCAATAGGCCGAAATCGGCAAAATCCCTTATAAATCAAAAGAATAGACCGAGATAGGG
T
[37 nt withheld, positions 6582-6618]
AAAGAACGTGGACTCCAACGTCAAAGG
[49 nt withheld, positions 6646-6694]
T
[91 nt withheld, positions 6696-6786]
G
[124 nt withheld, positions 6788-6911]
CCCATTCGCCATTCAGGCTGCGCAACTGTTGGGAAGGGCGATCGGTGCGGGCCTCTTCGCTATTACGCCA
GCTGGCGAAAGGGGGATGTGCTGCAAGGCGATTAAGTTGGGTAACGCCAGGGTTTTCCCAGTCACGACGT
T
